Addgene plasmid #144331: TFORF2279
Purpose: Lentiviral vector for overexpressing transcription factor ORFs with unique 24-bp barcodes. Barcodes facilitate identification of transcription factors in pooled screens.
Depositing lab: Feng Zhang. Depositing organization: Broad Institute. Publication: A transcription factor atlas of directed differentiation. Joung J, Ma S, Tay T, Geiger-Schuller KR, Kirchgatterer PC, Verdine VK, Guo B, Arias-Garcia MA, Allen WE, Singh A, Kuksenko O, Abudayyeh OO, Gootenberg JS, Fu Z, Macrae RK, Buenrostro JD, Regev A, Zhang F. Cell. 2023 Jan 5;186(1):209-229.e26. doi: 10.1016/j.cell.2022.11.026. PubMed 36608654.
Backbone
  Vector backbone: pLX_TRC317
  Backbone manufacturer: Broad Institute Genetic Perturbation Platform
  Backbone size w/o insert (bp): 8264
  Vector type: Mammalian Expression, Lentiviral
  Selectable markers: Puromycin
Growth in bacteria
  Bacterial resistance: Ampicillin, 100 μg/mL
  Growth temperature: 37°C
  Growth strain: NEB Stable
  Copy number: High Copy
Gene/Insert
  Gene/Insert name: PRDM2
  Species: H. sapiens (human)
  Insert size (bp): 5258
  Entrez Gene: PRDM2 (a.k.a. HUMHOXY1, KMT8, KMT8A, MTB-ZF, RIZ, RIZ1, RIZ2)
  Promoter: EF1a
  Cloning method: Unknown
  Sequencing primers: 5′ GGGTGGAGACTGAAGTTAGGCCAG; 3′ CACATAGCGTAAAAGGAGCAACATAG
Terms and licenses: Academic/Nonprofit Terms; Industry Terms: Not Available to Industry
Depositor comments: XM_017002256,NM_012231,XM_017002255,ENST00000235372 . The transcription factor ORF portion of this plasmid was synthesized by Genewiz. Please test multiple small colonies in case of plasmid recombination. To make this collection available in a timely manner, a portion of this collection was not fully sequenced by Addgene. If an Addgene verified full plasmid sequence is not available, please contact us prior to placing an order to request the full sequence.
How to cite: TFORF2279 was a gift from Feng Zhang (Addgene plasmid # 144331 ; http://n2t.net/addgene:144331 ; RRID:Addgene_144331)
