[The description below was written by a language model from this plasmid's Addgene catalogue record and pLannotate feature annotations shown in this document.]
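Description:
TFORF2279 is a lentiviral mammalian expression plasmid built on the pLX_TRC317 backbone and belongs to a barcoded library of transcription factor open reading frames. It carries human PRDM2 (also known as RIZ or KMT8), a histone H3 lysine 9 methyltransferase that may also act as a DNA-binding transcription factor. The ORF, which was made synthetically, sits directly downstream of a strong constitutive EF-1α promoter and is followed by a WPRE, which enhances transcript stability and expression. According to the record, each clone in the collection has a unique 24-bp barcode so that the transcription factor can be identified in pooled screens. The feature table does not annotate the barcode, so its position cannot be stated. The sequenced record is about 13.5 kb, consistent with the stated backbone and insert sizes.

The viral framework is that of a third-generation, self-inactivating vector. An RSV promoter fused to a truncated HIV-1 5' LTR drives genomic RNA production. It is followed by the Ψ packaging signal with a partial gag sequence, the RRE for Rev-dependent nuclear export, a cPPT/CTS element and a ΔU3 3' LTR, with an SV40 polyadenylation signal beyond it. Upstream of the EF-1α cassette, an SV40 early promoter/origin region drives puromycin N-acetyltransferase, allowing selection of transduced cells. In bacteria the plasmid is maintained through a high-copy pUC-type origin and ampicillin resistance. An f1 origin and remnants of lac, T7 and T3 elements are also present. The depositor notes a risk of recombination during propagation. The construct is intended for PRDM2 overexpression, individually or in pooled screens such as directed differentiation studies.
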