Features (pLannotate 1.2.2; 31 found; start..end, strand, type, name):
      5..231     +  promoter       RSV promoter: Rous sarcoma virus enhancer/promoter
    232..412     +  LTR            5' LTR (truncated): truncated 5' long terminal repeat (LTR) from HIV-1
    459..584     +  misc_feature   HIV-1 Ψ: packaging signal of human immunodeficiency virus type 1
    568..931     +  CDS            HIV-1 gag (fragment): gag protein from human immunodeficiency virus 1; gag
   1077..1310    +  misc_feature   RRE: The Rev response element (RRE) of HIV-1 allows for Rev-dependent mRNA export from the nucleus to the cytoplasm.
   1687..1713    +  CDS            Rev (fragment): human immunodeficiency virus 1 (HIV-1) Rev protein; rev; enhances nuclear export of unspliced and incompletely spliced viral mRNAs
   1720..1743    +  promoter       SV40 promoter (fragment): SV40 early promoter
   1744..1815    +  promoter       SV40 promoter (fragment): SV40 enhancer and early promoter
   1839..1974    +  rep_origin     SV40 ori: SV40 origin of replication
   2020..2616    +  CDS            PuroR (fragment): puromycin N-acetyltransferase; pac from Streptomyces; confers resistance to puromycin
   2665..2782    +  misc_feature   cPPT/CTS: central polypurine tract and central termination sequence of HIV-1
   2847..2913    +  CDS            small t antigen (fragment): SV40 (simian virus 40) small t antigen
   2920..4098    +  promoter       EF-1α promoter: strong constitutive promoter for human elongation factor EF-1α
   4115..9268    +  CDS            PRDM2: PRDM2_HUMAN - Also known as KMT8, RIZ. Experimental evidence at protein level: Swiss-Prot protein existence level 1. S-adenosyl-L-methionine-dependent histone methyltransferase that specifically methylates 'Lys-9' of histone H3. May function as a DNA-binding transcription factor. Binds to the macrophage-specific TPA- responsive element (MTE) of the HMOX1 (heme oxygenase 1) gene and may act as a transcriptional activator of this gene. From Homo sapiens (Human).
   9284..9337    +  promoter       U6 promoter (fragment): RNA polymerase III promoter for human U6 snRNA
   9379..9967    +  misc_feature   WPRE: woodchuck hepatitis virus posttranscriptional regulatory element
  10018..10037   +  misc_feature   cPPT/CTS (fragment): central polypurine tract and central termination sequence of HIV-1
  10039..10272   +  LTR            3' LTR (ΔU3): self-inactivating 3' long terminal repeat (LTR) from HIV-1
  10350..10471   +  polyA_signal   SV40 poly(A) signal: SV40 polyadenylation signal
  10511..10646   +  rep_origin     SV40 ori: SV40 origin of replication
  10667..10685   -  promoter       T7 promoter: promoter for bacteriophage T7 RNA polymerase
  10693..10848   +  CDS            lacZα (fragment): LacZα fragment of β-galactosidase; lacZ fragment
  10853..11281   +  rep_origin     f1 ori (sequence partly withheld): f1 bacteriophage origin of replication; arrow indicates direction of (+) strand synthesis
  11334..11438   +  promoter       AmpR promoter: bla
  11439..12299   +  CDS            AmpR: β-lactamase; bla; confers resistance to ampicillin, carbenicillin, and related antibiotics
  12470..13058   +  rep_origin     ori: high-copy-number ColE1/pMB1/pBR322/pUC origin of replication
  13241..13333   +  CDS            lacI (fragment): lac repressor; lacI; The lac repressor binds to the lac operator to inhibit transcription in E. coli. This inhibition can be relieved by adding lactose or isopropyl-β-D-thiogalactopyranoside (IPTG).
  13346..13367   +  protein_bind   CAP binding site: CAP binding activates transcription in the presence of cAMP. E. coli catabolite activator protein
  13382..13412   +  promoter       lac promoter: promoter for the E. coli lac operon
  13416..13438   +  protein_bind   lac operator (fragment): The lac repressor binds to the lac operator to inhibit transcription in E. coli. This inhibition can be relieved by adding lactose or isopropyl-β-D-thiogalactopyranoside (IPTG). lac repressor encoded by lacI
  13481..13499   +  promoter       T3 promoter: promoter for bacteriophage T3 RNA polymerase
>Addgene plasmid #144331 | TFORF2279 | addgene full sequence | sequence record 404180 | Addgene NGS Result
TTAATGTAGTCTTATGCAATACTCTTGTAGTCTTGCAACATGGTAACGATGAGTTAGCAACATGCCTTAC
AAGGAGAGAAAAAGCACCGTGCATGCCGATTGGTGGAAGTAAGGTGGTACGATCGTGCCTTATTAGGAAG
GCAACAGACGGGTCTGACATGGATTGGACGAACCACTGAATTGCCGCATTGCAGAGATATTGTATTTAAG
TGCCTAGCTCGATACATAAACGGGTCTCTCTGGTTAGACCAGATCTGAGCCTGGGAGCTCTCTGGCTAAC
TAGGGAACCCACTGCTTAAGCCTCAATAAAGCTTGCCTTGAGTGCTTCAAGTAGTGTGTGCCCGTCTGTT
GTGTGACTCTGGTAACTAGAGATCCCTCAGACCCTTTTAGTCAGTGTGGAAAATCTCTAGCAGTGGCGCC
CGAACAGGGACTTGAAAGCGAAAGGGAAACCAGAGGAGCTCTCTCGACGCAGGACTCGGCTTGCTGAAGC
GCGCACGGCAAGAGGCGAGGGGCGGCGACTGGTGAGTACGCCAAAAATTTTGACTAGCGGAGGCTAGAAG
GAGAGAGATGGGTGCGAGAGCGTCAGTATTAAGCGGGGGAGAATTAGATCGCGATGGGAAAAAATTCGGT
TAAGGCCAGGGGGAAAGAAAAAATATAAATTAAAACATATAGTATGGGCAAGCAGGGAGCTAGAACGATT
CGCAGTTAATCCTGGCCTGTTAGAAACATCAGAAGGCTGTAGACAAATACTGGGACAGCTACAACCATCC
CTTCAGACAGGATCAGAAGAACTTAGATCATTATATAATACAGTAGCAACCCTCTATTGTGTGCATCAAA
GGATAGAGATAAAAGACACCAAGGAAGCTTTAGACAAGATAGAGGAAGAGCAAAACAAAAGTAAGACCAC
CGCACAGCAAGCGGCCGCTGATCTTCAGACCTGGAGGAGGAGATATGAGGGACAATTGGAGAAGTGAATT
ATATAAATATAAAGTAGTAAAAATTGAACCATTAGGAGTAGCACCCACCAAGGCAAAGAGAAGAGTGGTG
CAGAGAGAAAAAAGAGCAGTGGGAATAGGAGCTTTGTTCCTTGGGTTCTTGGGAGCAGCAGGAAGCACTA
TGGGCGCAGCGTCAATGACGCTGACGGTACAGGCCAGACAATTATTGTCTGGTATAGTGCAGCAGCAGAA
CAATTTGCTGAGGGCTATTGAGGCGCAACAGCATCTGTTGCAACTCACAGTCTGGGGCATCAAGCAGCTC
CAGGCAAGAATCCTGGCTGTGGAAAGATACCTAAAGGATCAACAGCTCCTGGGGATTTGGGGTTGCTCTG
GAAAACTCATTTGCACCACTGCTGTGCCTTGGAATGCTAGTTGGAGTAATAAATCTCTGGAACAGATTTG
GAATCACACGACCTGGATGGAGTGGGACAGAGAAATTAACAATTACACAAGCTTAATACACTCCTTAATT
GAAGAATCGCAAAACCAGCAAGAAAAGAATGAACAAGAATTATTGGAATTAGATAAATGGGCAAGTTTGT
GGAATTGGTTTAACATAACAAATTGGCTGTGGTATATAAAATTATTCATAATGATAGTAGGAGGCTTGGT
AGGTTTAAGAATAGTTTTTGCTGTACTTTCTATAGTGAATAGAGTTAGGCAGGGATATTCACCATTATCG
TTTCAGACCCACCTCCCAACCCCGAGGGGACCCATGCATTGCATCTCAATTAGTCAGCAACCAGGTGTGG
AAAGTCCCCAGGCTCCCCAGCAGGCAGAAGTATGCAAAGCATGCGTCTCAATTAGTCAGCAACCATAGTC
CCGCCCCTAACTCCGCCCATCCCGCCCCTAACTCCGCCCAGTTCCGCCCATTCTCCGCCCCATGGCTGAC
TAATTTTTTTTATTTATGCAGAGGCCGAGGCCGCCTCGGCCTCTGAGCTATTCCAGAAGTAGTGAGGAGG
CTTTTTTGGAGGCCTAGGCTTTTGCAAAAAGCTTTCTAGAGGTACCACCGGAGCTTACCATGACCGAGTA
CAAGCCCACGGTGCGCCTCGCCACCCGCGACGACGTCCCCAGGGCCGTACGCACCCTCGCCGCCGCGTTC
GCCGACTACCCCGCCACGCGCCACACCGTCGATCCGGACCGCCACATCGAGCGGGTCACCGAGCTGCAAG
AACTCTTCCTCACGCGCGTCGGGCTCGACATCGGCAAGGTGTGGGTCGCGGACGACGGCGCCGCCGTGGC
GGTCTGGACCACGCCGGAGAGCGTCGAAGCGGGGGCGGTGTTCGCCGAGATCGGCCCGCGCATGGCCGAG
TTGAGCGGTTCCCGGCTGGCCGCGCAGCAACAGATGGAAGGCCTCCTGGCGCCGCACCGGCCCAAGGAGC
CCGCGTGGTTCCTGGCCACCGTCGGCGTCTCGCCCGACCACCAGGGCAAGGGTCTGGGCAGCGCCGTCGT
GCTCCCCGGAGTGGAGGCGGCCGAGCGCGCCGGGGTGCCCGCCTTCCTGGAGACCTCCGCGCCCCGCAAC
CTCCCCTTCTACGAGCGGCTCGGCTTCACCGTCACCGCCGACGTCGAGGTGCCCGAAGGACCGCGCACCT
GGTGCATGACCCGCAAGCCCGGTGCCAGTTAACGAATTCTAGATCTTGAGACAAATGGCAGTATTCATCC
ACAATTTTAAAAGAAAAGGGGGGATTGGGGGGTACAGTGCAGGGGAAAGAATAGTAGACATAATAGCAAC
AGACATACAAACTAAAGAATTACAAAAACAAATTACAAAAATTCAAAATTTTCGGGTTTATTACAGGGAC
AGCAGAGATCCACTTTGGCGCCGGCTCGAGGCCTGCAGGTGCAAAGATGGATAAAGTTTTAAACAGAGAG
GAATCTTTGCAGCTAATGGACCTTCTAGGTCTTGAAAGGAGTGGGAATTGGCTCCGGTGCCCGTCAGTGG
GCAGAGCGCACATCGCCCACAGTCCCCGAGAAGTTGGGGGGAGGGGTCGGCAATTGAACCGGTGCCTAGA
GAAGGTGGCGCGGGGTAAACTGGGAAAGTGATGTCGTGTACTGGCTCCGCCTTTTTCCCGAGGGTGGGGG
AGAACCGTATATAAGTGCAGTAGTCGCCGTGAACGTTCTTTTTCGCAACGGGTTTGCCGCCAGAACACAG
GTAAGTGCCGTGTGTGGTTCCCGCGGGCCTGGCCTCTTTACGGGTTATGGCCCTTGCGTGCCTTGAATTA
CTTCCACCTGGCTGCAGTACGTGATTCTTGATCCCGAGCTTCGGGTTGGAAGTGGGTGGGAGAGTTCGAG
GCCTTGCGCTTAAGGAGCCCCTTCGCCTCGTGCTTGAGTTGAGGCCTGGCCTGGGCGCTGGGGCCGCCGC
GTGCGAATCTGGTGGCACCTTCGCGCCTGTCTCGCTGCTTTCGATAAGTCTCTAGCCATTTAAAATTTTT
GATGACCTGCTGCGACGCTTTTTTTCTGGCAAGATAGTCTTGTAAATGCGGGCCAAGATCTGCACACTGG
TATTTCGGTTTTTGGGGCCGCGGGCGGCGACGGGGCCCGTGCGTCCCAGCGCACATGTTCGGCGAGGCGG
GGCCTGCGAGCGCGGCCACCGAGAATCGGACGGGGGTAGTCTCAAGCTGGCCGGCCTGCTCTGGTGCCTG
GCCTCGCGCCGCCGTGTATCGCCCCGCCCTGGGCGGCAAGGCTGGCCCGGTCGGCACCAGTTGCGTGAGC
GGAAAGATGGCCGCTTCCCGGCCCTGCTGCAGGGAGCTCAAAATGGAGGACGCGGCGCTCGGGAGAGCGG
GCGGGTGAGTCACCCACACAAAGGAAAAGGGCCTTTCCGTCCTCAGCCGTCGCTTCATGTGACTCCACGG
AGTACCGGGCGCCGTCCAGGCACCTCGATTAGTTCTCGAGCTTTTGGAGTACGTCGTCTTTAGGTTGGGG
GGAGGGGTTTTATGCGATGGAGTTTCCCCACACTGAGTGGGTGGAGACTGAAGTTAGGCCAGCTTGGCAC
TTGATGTAATTCTCCTTGGAATTTGCCCTTTTTGAGTTTGGATCTTGGTTCATTCTCAAGCCTCAGACAG
TGGTTCAAAGTTTTTTTCTTCCATTTCAGGTGTCGTGAGGCTAGCACCGCCACCATGAATCAGAACACTA
CTGAGCCTGTGGCGGCCACCGAGACCCTGGCTGAGGTACCCGAACATGTGCTGCGAGGACTTCCGGAGGA
AGTGAGGCTTTTCCCTTCTGCTGTTGACAAGACCCGGATTGGTGTCTGGGCCACTAAACCAATTTTAAAA
GGCAAAAAATTTGGGCCATTTGTTGGTGATAAGAAAAAAAGATCTCAGGTTAAGAATAATGTATACATGT
GGGAGGTGTATTACCCAAATTTGGGATGGATGTGCATTGATGCCACTGATCCAGAGAAGGGAAACTGGCT
GCGATATGTGAATTGGGCTTGCTCAGGAGAAGAGCAAAATTTATTCCCACTGGAAATCAACAGAGCCATT
TACTATAAAACTTTAAAGCCAATCGCGCCGGGCGAGGAGCTCCTGGTCTGGTACAATGGGGAAGACAACC
CTGAGATAGCAGCTGCGATTGAGGAAGAGCGAGCCAGCGCCCGGAGCAAGCGGAGCTCCCCCAAGAGCCG
GAAAGGGAAGAAAAAATCCCAGGAAAATAAAAACAAAGGAAACAAAATCCAAGACATACAACTGAAGACA
AGTGAGCCAGATTTCACCTCTGCAAATATGAGAGATTCTGCAGAAGGTCCTAAAGAAGACGAAGAGAAGC
CTTCAGCCTCAGCACTTGAGCAGCCGGCCACCCTCCAGGAGGTGGCCAGTCAGGAGGTGCCTCCAGAACT
AGCAACCCCTGCCCCTGCCTGGGAGCCACAGCCAGAACCAGACGAGCGATTAGAAGCGGCAGCTTGTGAG
GTGAATGATTTGGGGGAAGAGGAGGAGGAGGAAGAGGAGGAGGATGAAGAAGAAGAAGAAGATGATGATG
ATGATGAGTTGGAAGACGAGGGGGAAGAAGAAGCCAGCATGCCAAATGAAAATTCTGTGAAAGAGCCAGA
AATACGGTGTGATGAGAAGCCAGAAGATTTATTAGAGGAACCAAAAACAACTTCAGAAGAAACTCTTGAA
GACTGCTCAGAGGTAACACCTGCCATGCAAATCCCCAGAACTAAAGAAGAGGCCAATGGTGATGTATTTG
AAACGTTTATGTTTCCGTGTCAACATTGTGAAAGGAAGTTTACAACCAAACAGGGGCTTGAGCGTCACAT
GCATATCCATATATCCACCGTCAATCATGCTTTCAAATGCAAGTACTGTGGGAAAGCCTTTGGCACACAG
ATTAACCGGCGGCGACATGAGCGGCGCCATGAAGCAGGGTTAAAGCGGAAACCCAGCCAAACACTACAGC
CGTCAGAGGATCTGGCTGATGGCAAAGCATCTGGAGAAAACGTTGCTTCAAAAGATGATTCGAGTCCTCC
CAGTCTTGGGCCAGACTGTCTGATCATGAATTCAGAGAAGGCTTCCCAAGACACAATAAATTCTTCTGTC
GTAGAAGAGAATGGGGAAGTTAAAGAACTTCATCCGTGCAAATATTGTAAAAAGGTTTTTGGAACTCATA
CTAATATGAGACGGCATCAGCGTAGAGTTCACGAACGTCATCTGATTCCCAAAGGTGTACGGCGAAAAGG
AGGCCTTGAAGAGCCCCAGCCTCCAGCAGAACAGGCCCAGGCCACCCAGAACGTGTATGTACCAAGCACA
GAGCCGGAGGAGGAAGGGGAAGCAGATGATGTGTACATCATGGACATTTCTAGCAATATCTCTGAAAACT
TAAATTACTATATTGATGGTAAAATTCAAACTAATAACAACACTAGTAACTGTGATGTGATTGAGATGGA
GTCTGCTTCGGCAGATTTGTATGGTATAAATTGTCTGCTCACTCCAGTTACAGTGGAAATTACTCAAAAT
ATAAAGACCACACAGGTCCCTGTAACAGAAGATCTTCCTAAAGAGCCTTTGGGCAGCACAAATAGTGAGG
CCAAGAAGCGGAGAACTGCGAGCCCACCTGCACTGCCCAAAATTAAGGCCGAAACAGACTCTGACCCCAT
GGTCCCCTCTTGCTCTTTAAGTCTTCCTCTTAGCATATCAACAACAGAGGCAGTGTCTTTCCACAAAGAG
AAAAGTGTTTATTTGTCATCAAAGCTCAAACAACTTCTTCAAACCCAAGATAAACTAACTCCTGCAGGGA
TTTCAGCAACTGAAATAGCTAAATTAGGTCCTGTTTGTGTGTCTGCTCCTGCATCAATGTTGCCTGTGAC
CTCAAGTAGGTTTAAGAGGCGGACCAGCTCTCCTCCCAGTTCTCCACAGCACAGTCCTGCCCTTCGAGAC
TTTGGAAAGCCAAGTGATGGGAAAGCAGCATGGACCGATGCCGGGCTGACTTCCAAAAAATCCAAATTAG
AAAGTCACAGCGACTCACCAGCATGGAGTTTGTCTGGGAGAGATGAGAGAGAAACTGTGAGCCCTCCATG
CTTTGATGAATATAAAATGTCTAAAGAGTGGACAGCTAGTTCTGCTTTTAGCAGTGTGTGCAACCAGCAG
CCACTGGATTTATCCAGCGGTGTCAAACAGAAGGCTGAGGGTACAGGCAAGACTCCAGTCCAGTGGGAAT
CTGTCTTAGATCTCAGTGTGCATAAAAAGCATTGTAGTGACTCTGAAGGCAAGGAATTCAAAGAAAGTCA
TTCAGTGCAGCCTACGTGTAGTGCTGTAAAGAAAAGGAAACCAACCACCTGCATGCTGCAGAAGGTTCTT
CTCAATGAATATAATGGCATCGATTTACCTGTAGAAAACCCTGCAGATGGGACCAGGAGCCCAAGTCCTT
GTAAATCCCTAGAAGCTCAGCCAGATCCTGACCTCGGTCCGGGCTCTGGTTTCCCTGCCCCTACTGTTGA
GTCCACACCTGATGTTTGTCCTTCATCACCTGCCCTGCAGACACCCTCCCTTTCATCCGGTCAGCTGCCT
CCTCTCTTGATCCCCACAGATCCCTCTTCCCCTCCACCCTGTCCCCCGGTATTAACTGTTGCCACTCCGC
CCCCTCCCCTCCTTCCTACCGTACCTCTTCCAGCCCCCTCTTCCAGTGCATCTCCACACCCATGCCCCTC
TCCACTCTCAAATGCCACCGCACAGTCCCCACTTCCAATTCTGTCCCCAACAGTGTCCCCCTCTCCCTCT
CCCATTCCTCCCGTGGAGCCCCTGATGTCTGCCGCCTCACCCGGGCCTCCAACACTTTCTTCTTCCTCCT
CTTCATCTTCCTCCTCCTCTTCGTTTTCTTCTTCATCTTCCTCCTCTTCTCCTTCTCCACCTCCTCTCTC
CGCAATATCATCTGTTGTTTCCTCTGGTGATAATCTGGAGGCTTCTCTCCCCATGATATCTTTCAAACAG
GAGGAATTAGAGAATGAAGGTCTGAAACCCAGGGAAGAGCCCCAGTCTGCTGCTGAACAGGATGTTGTTG
TTCAGGAAACATTCAACAAAAACTTTGTTTGCAACGTCTGTGAATCACCTTTTCTTTCCATTAAAGATCT
AACCAAACATTTATCTATTCATGCTGAAGAATGGCCCTTCAAATGTGAATTTTGTGTGCAGCTTTTTAAG
GATAAAACGGACTTGTCAGAACATCGCTTTTTGCTTCATGGAGTTGGGAATATCTTTGTGTGTTCTGTTT
GTAAAAAAGAATTTGCTTTTTTGTGCAATTTGCAGCAGCACCAGCGAGATCTCCACCCAGATAAGGTGTG
CACACATCACGAGTTTGAAAGCGGGACTCTGAGGCCCCAGAACTTTACAGATCCCAGCAAGGCCCATGTA
GAGCATATGCAGAGCTTGCCAGAAGATCCTTTAGAAACTTCTAAAGAAGAAGAGGAGTTAAATGATTCCT
CTGAAGAGCTTTACACGACTATAAAAATAATGGCTTCTGGAATAAAGACAAAAGATCCAGATGTTCGATT
GGGCCTCAATCAGCATTACCCAAGCTTTAAACCACCTCCATTTCAGTACCATCACCGTAACCCCATGGGG
ATTGGTGTGACAGCCACAAATTTCACTACACACAATATTCCACAGACTTTCACTACCGCCATTCGCTGCA
CAAAGTGTGGAAAAGGTGTCGACAATATGCCGGAGTTGCACAAACATATCCTGGCTTGTGCTTCTGCAAG
TGACAAGAAGAGGTACACGCCTAAGAAAAACCCAGTACCATTAAAACAAACTGTGCAACCCAAAAATGGC
GTGGTGGTTTTAGATAACTCTGGGAAAAATGCCTTCCGACGAATGGGACAGCCCAAAAGGCTTAACTTTA
GTGTTGAGCTCAGCAAAATGTCGTCGAATAAGCTCAAATTAAATGCATTGAAGAAAAAAAATCAGCTAGT
ACAGAAAGCAATTCTTCAGAAAAACAAATCTGCAAAGCAGAAGGCCGACTTGAAAAATGCTTGTGAGTCA
TCCTCTCACATCTGCCCTTACTGTAATCGAGAGTTCACTTACATTGGAAGCCTGAATAAACACGCCGCCT
TCAGCTGTCCCAAAAAACCCCTTTCTCCTCCCAAAAAAAAAGTTTCTCATTCATCTAAGAAAGGTGGACA
CTCATCACCTGCAAGTAGTGACAAAAACAGTAACAGCAACCACCGCAGACGGACAGCGGATGCGGAGATT
AAAATGCAAAGCATGCAGACTCCGTTGGGCAAGACCAGAGCCCGCAGCTCAGGCCCCACCCAAGTCCCAC
TTCCCTCCTCATCCTTCAGGTCCAAGCAGAACGTCAAGTTTGCAGCTTCGGTGAAATCCAAAAAACCAAG
CTCCTCCTCTTTAAGGAACTCCAGCCCGATAAGAATGGCCAAAATAACTCATGTTGAGGGGAAAAAACCT
AAAGCTGTGGCCAAGAATCATTCTGCTCAGCTTTCCAGCAAAACATCACGGAGCCTGCACGTGAGGGTAC
AGAAAAGCAAAGCTGTTTTACAAAGCAAATCCACCTTGGCGAGTAAGAAAAGAACAGACCGGTTCAATAT
AAAATCTAGAGAGCGGAGTGGGGGGCCAGTCACCCGGAGCCTTCAGCTGGCAGCTGCTGCTGACTTGAGT
GAGAACAAGAGAGAGGACGGCAGCGCCAAGCAGGAGCTGAAGGACTTCAGCTACAGCCTCCGCTTGGCGT
CCCGATGCTCTCCACCAGCGGCCCCGTACATCACCAGGCAGTATAGGAAGGTCAAAGCTCCAGCTGCAGC
CCAGTTCCAGGGACCATTCTTCAAAGAGTAGTAATGAACTAGTCCGTAACTTGAAAGTATTTCGATTTCT
TGGCTTTATATATCTTGTGGAAAGGACGAGACGTGTGATCCCAGCATGTACCTACGCGTTAAGTCGACAA
TCAACCTCTGGATTACAAAATTTGTGAAAGATTGACTGGTATTCTTAACTATGTTGCTCCTTTTACGCTA
TGTGGATACGCTGCTTTAATGCCTTTGTATCATGCTATTGCTTCCCGTATGGCTTTCATTTTCTCCTCCT
TGTATAAATCCTGGTTGCTGTCTCTTTATGAGGAGTTGTGGCCCGTTGTCAGGCAACGTGGCGTGGTGTG
CACTGTGTTTGCTGACGCAACCCCCACTGGTTGGGGCATTGCCACCACCTGTCAGCTCCTTTCCGGGACT
TTCGCTTTCCCCCTCCCTATTGCCACGGCGGAACTCATCGCCGCCTGCCTTGCCCGCTGCTGGACAGGGG
CTCGGCTGTTGGGCACTGACAATTCCGTGGTGTTGTCGGGGAAATCATCGTCCTTTCCTTGGCTGCTCGC
CTGTGTTGCCACCTGGATTCTGCGCGGGACGTCCTTCTGCTACGTCCCTTCGGCCCTCAATCCAGCGGAC
CTTCCTTCCCGCGGCCTGCTGCCGGCTCTGCGGCCTCTTCCGCGTCTTCGCCTTCGCCCTCAGACGAGTC
GGATCTCCCTTTGGGCCGCCTCCCCGCGTCGACTTTAAGACCAATGACTTACAAGGCAGCTGTAGATCTT
AGCCACTTTTTAAAAGAAAAGGGGGGACTGGAAGGGCTAATTCACTCCCAACGAAGACAAGATCTGCTTT
TTGCTTGTACTGGGTCTCTCTGGTTAGACCAGATCTGAGCCTGGGAGCTCTCTGGCTAACTAGGGAACCC
ACTGCTTAAGCCTCAATAAAGCTTGCCTTGAGTGCTTCAAGTAGTGTGTGCCCGTCTGTTGTGTGACTCT
GGTAACTAGAGATCCCTCAGACCCTTTTAGTCAGTGTGGAAAATCTCTAGCAGTACGTATAGTAGTTCAT
GTCATCTTATTATTCAGTATTTATAACTTGCAAAGAAATGAATATCAGAGAGTGAGAGGAACTTGTTTAT
TGCAGCTTATAATGGTTACAAATAAAGCAATAGCATCACAAATTTCACAAATAAAGCATTTTTTTCACTG
CATTCTAGTTGTGGTTTGTCCAAACTCATCAATGTATCTTATCATGTCTGGCTCTAGCTATCCCGCCCCT
AACTCCGCCCATCCCGCCCCTAACTCCGCCCAGTTCCGCCCATTCTCCGCCCCATGGCTGACTAATTTTT
TTTATTTATGCAGAGGCCGAGGCCGCCTCGGCCTCTGAGCTATTCCAGAAGTAGTGAGGAGGCTTTTTTG
GAGGCCTAGGGACGTACCCAATTCGCCCTATAGTGAGTCGTATTACGCGCGCTCACTGGCCGTCGTTTTA
CAACGTCGTGACTGGGAAAACCCTGGCGTTACCCAACTTAATCGCCTTGCAGCACATCCCCCTTTCGCCA
GCTGGCGTAATAGCGAAGAGGCCCGCACCGATCGCCCTTCCCAACAGTTGCGCAGCCTGAATGGCGAATG
GG
[124 nt withheld, positions 10853-10976]
C
[91 nt withheld, positions 10978-11068]
A
[49 nt withheld, positions 11070-11118]
CCTTTGACGTTGGAGTCCACGTTCTTT
[37 nt withheld, positions 11146-11182]
ACCCTATCTCGGTCTATTCTTTTGATTTATAAGGGATTTTGCCGATTTCGGCCTATTGGTTAAAAAATGA
GCTGATTTAACAAAAATTTAACGCGAATTTTAACAAAATATTAACGCTTACAATTTAGGTGGCACTTTTC
GGGGAAATGTGCGCGGAACCCCTATTTGTTTATTTTTCTAAATACATTCAAATATGTATCCGCTCATGAG
ACAATAACCCTGATAAATGCTTCAATAATATTGAAAAAGGAAGAGTATGAGTATTCAACATTTCCGTGTC
GCCCTTATTCCCTTTTTTGCGGCATTTTGCCTTCCTGTTTTTGCTCACCCAGAAACGCTGGTGAAAGTAA
AAGATGCTGAAGATCAGTTGGGTGCACGAGTGGGTTACATCGAACTGGATCTCAACAGCGGTAAGATCCT
TGAGAGTTTTCGCCCCGAAGAACGTTTTCCAATGATGAGCACTTTTAAAGTTCTGCTATGTGGCGCGGTA
TTATCCCGTATTGACGCCGGGCAAGAGCAACTCGGTCGCCGCATACACTATTCTCAGAATGACTTGGTTG
AGTACTCACCAGTCACAGAAAAGCATCTTACGGATGGCATGACAGTAAGAGAATTATGCAGTGCTGCCAT
AACCATGAGTGATAACACTGCGGCCAACTTACTTCTGACAACGATCGGAGGACCGAAGGAGCTAACCGCT
TTTTTGCACAACATGGGGGATCATGTAACTCGCCTTGATCGTTGGGAACCGGAGCTGAATGAAGCCATAC
CAAACGACGAGCGTGACACCACGATGCCTGTAGCAATGGCAACAACGTTGCGCAAACTATTAACTGGCGA
ACTACTTACTCTAGCTTCCCGGCAACAATTAATAGACTGGATGGAGGCGGATAAAGTTGCAGGACCACTT
CTGCGCTCGGCCCTTCCGGCTGGCTGGTTTATTGCTGATAAATCTGGAGCCGGTGAGCGTGGGTCTCGCG
GTATCATTGCAGCACTGGGGCCAGATGGTAAGCCCTCCCGTATCGTAGTTATCTACACGACGGGGAGTCA
GGCAACTATGGATGAACGAAATAGACAGATCGCTGAGATAGGTGCCTCACTGATTAAGCATTGGTAACTG
TCAGACCAAGTTTACTCATATATACTTTAGATTGATTTAAAACTTCATTTTTAATTTAAAAGGATCTAGG
TGAAGATCCTTTTTGATAATCTCATGACCAAAATCCCTTAACGTGAGTTTTCGTTCCACTGAGCGTCAGA
CCCCGTAGAAAAGATCAAAGGATCTTCTTGAGATCCTTTTTTTCTGCGCGTAATCTGCTGCTTGCAAACA
AAAAAACCACCGCTACCAGCGGTGGTTTGTTTGCCGGATCAAGAGCTACCAACTCTTTTTCCGAAGGTAA
CTGGCTTCAGCAGAGCGCAGATACCAAATACTGTTCTTCTAGTGTAGCCGTAGTTAGGCCACCACTTCAA
GAACTCTGTAGCACCGCCTACATACCTCGCTCTGCTAATCCTGTTACCAGTGGCTGCTGCCAGTGGCGAT
AAGTCGTGTCTTACCGGGTTGGACTCAAGACGATAGTTACCGGATAAGGCGCAGCGGTCGGGCTGAACGG
GGGGTTCGTGCACACAGCCCAGCTTGGAGCGAACGACCTACACCGAACTGAGATACCTACAGCGTGAGCT
ATGAGAAAGCGCCACGCTTCCCGAAGGGAGAAAGGCGGACAGGTATCCGGTAAGCGGCAGGGTCGGAACA
GGAGAGCGCACGAGGGAGCTTCCAGGGGGAAACGCCTGGTATCTTTATAGTCCTGTCGGGTTTCGCCACC
TCTGACTTGAGCGTCGATTTTTGTGATGCTCGTCAGGGGGGCGGAGCCTATGGAAAAACGCCAGCAACGC
GGCCTTTTTACGGTTCCTGGCCTTTTGCTGGCCTTTTGCTCACATGTTCTTTCCTGCGTTATCCCCTGAT
TCTGTGGATAACCGTATTACCGCCTTTGAGTGAGCTGATACCGCTCGCCGCAGCCGAACGACCGAGCGCA
GCGAGTCAGTGAGCGAGGAAGCGGAAGAGCGCCCAATACGCAAACCGCCTCTCCCCGCGCGTTGGCCGAT
TCATTAATGCAGCTGGCACGACAGGTTTCCCGACTGGAAAGCGGGCAGTGAGCGCAACGCAATTAATGTG
AGTTAGCTCACTCATTAGGCACCCCAGGCTTTACACTTTATGCTTCCGGCTCGTATGTTGTGTGGAATTG
TGAGCGGATAACAATTTCACACAGGAAACAGCTATGACCATGATTACGCCAAGCGCGCAATTAACCCTCA
CTAAAGGGAACAAAAGCTGGAGCTGCAAGC
