>Addgene plasmid #144331 | TFORF2279 | depositor partial sequence | sequence record 285108 | Insert
ACCGCCACCATGAATCAGAACACTACTGAGCCTGTGGCGGCCACCGAGACCCTGGCTGAGGTACCCGAAC
ATGTGCTGCGAGGACTTCCGGAGGAAGTGAGGCTTTTCCCTTCTGCTGTTGACAAGACCCGGATTGGTGT
CTGGGCCACTAAACCAATTTTAAAAGGCAAAAAATTTGGGCCATTTGTTGGTGATAAGAAAAAAAGATCT
CAGGTTAAGAATAATGTATACATGTGGGAGGTGTATTACCCAAATTTGGGATGGATGTGCATTGATGCCA
CTGATCCAGAGAAGGGAAACTGGCTGCGATATGTGAATTGGGCTTGCTCAGGAGAAGAGCAAAATTTATT
CCCACTGGAAATCAACAGAGCCATTTACTATAAAACTTTAAAGCCAATCGCGCCGGGCGAGGAGCTCCTG
GTCTGGTACAATGGGGAAGACAACCCTGAGATAGCAGCTGCGATTGAGGAAGAGCGAGCCAGCGCCCGGA
GCAAGCGGAGCTCCCCCAAGAGCCGGAAAGGGAAGAAAAAATCCCAGGAAAATAAAAACAAAGGAAACAA
AATCCAAGACATACAACTGAAGACAAGTGAGCCAGATTTCACCTCTGCAAATATGAGAGATTCTGCAGAA
GGTCCTAAAGAAGACGAAGAGAAGCCTTCAGCCTCAGCACTTGAGCAGCCGGCCACCCTCCAGGAGGTGG
CCAGTCAGGAGGTGCCTCCAGAACTAGCAACCCCTGCCCCTGCCTGGGAGCCACAGCCAGAACCAGACGA
GCGATTAGAAGCGGCAGCTTGTGAGGTGAATGATTTGGGGGAAGAGGAGGAGGAGGAAGAGGAGGAGGAT
GAAGAAGAAGAAGAAGATGATGATGATGATGAGTTGGAAGACGAGGGGGAAGAAGAAGCCAGCATGCCAA
ATGAAAATTCTGTGAAAGAGCCAGAAATACGGTGTGATGAGAAGCCAGAAGATTTATTAGAGGAACCAAA
AACAACTTCAGAAGAAACTCTTGAAGACTGCTCAGAGGTAACACCTGCCATGCAAATCCCCAGAACTAAA
GAAGAGGCCAATGGTGATGTATTTGAAACGTTTATGTTTCCGTGTCAACATTGTGAAAGGAAGTTTACAA
CCAAACAGGGGCTTGAGCGTCACATGCATATCCATATATCCACCGTCAATCATGCTTTCAAATGCAAGTA
CTGTGGGAAAGCCTTTGGCACACAGATTAACCGGCGGCGACATGAGCGGCGCCATGAAGCAGGGTTAAAG
CGGAAACCCAGCCAAACACTACAGCCGTCAGAGGATCTGGCTGATGGCAAAGCATCTGGAGAAAACGTTG
CTTCAAAAGATGATTCGAGTCCTCCCAGTCTTGGGCCAGACTGTCTGATCATGAATTCAGAGAAGGCTTC
CCAAGACACAATAAATTCTTCTGTCGTAGAAGAGAATGGGGAAGTTAAAGAACTTCATCCGTGCAAATAT
TGTAAAAAGGTTTTTGGAACTCATACTAATATGAGACGGCATCAGCGTAGAGTTCACGAACGTCATCTGA
TTCCCAAAGGTGTACGGCGAAAAGGAGGCCTTGAAGAGCCCCAGCCTCCAGCAGAACAGGCCCAGGCCAC
CCAGAACGTGTATGTACCAAGCACAGAGCCGGAGGAGGAAGGGGAAGCAGATGATGTGTACATCATGGAC
ATTTCTAGCAATATCTCTGAAAACTTAAATTACTATATTGATGGTAAAATTCAAACTAATAACAACACTA
GTAACTGTGATGTGATTGAGATGGAGTCTGCTTCGGCAGATTTGTATGGTATAAATTGTCTGCTCACTCC
AGTTACAGTGGAAATTACTCAAAATATAAAGACCACACAGGTCCCTGTAACAGAAGATCTTCCTAAAGAG
CCTTTGGGCAGCACAAATAGTGAGGCCAAGAAGCGGAGAACTGCGAGCCCACCTGCACTGCCCAAAATTA
AGGCCGAAACAGACTCTGACCCCATGGTCCCCTCTTGCTCTTTAAGTCTTCCTCTTAGCATATCAACAAC
AGAGGCAGTGTCTTTCCACAAAGAGAAAAGTGTTTATTTGTCATCAAAGCTCAAACAACTTCTTCAAACC
CAAGATAAACTAACTCCTGCAGGGATTTCAGCAACTGAAATAGCTAAATTAGGTCCTGTTTGTGTGTCTG
CTCCTGCATCAATGTTGCCTGTGACCTCAAGTAGGTTTAAGAGGCGGACCAGCTCTCCTCCCAGTTCTCC
ACAGCACAGTCCTGCCCTTCGAGACTTTGGAAAGCCAAGTGATGGGAAAGCAGCATGGACCGATGCCGGG
CTGACTTCCAAAAAATCCAAATTAGAAAGTCACAGCGACTCACCAGCATGGAGTTTGTCTGGGAGAGATG
AGAGAGAAACTGTGAGCCCTCCATGCTTTGATGAATATAAAATGTCTAAAGAGTGGACAGCTAGTTCTGC
TTTTAGCAGTGTGTGCAACCAGCAGCCACTGGATTTATCCAGCGGTGTCAAACAGAAGGCTGAGGGTACA
GGCAAGACTCCAGTCCAGTGGGAATCTGTCTTAGATCTCAGTGTGCATAAAAAGCATTGTAGTGACTCTG
AAGGCAAGGAATTCAAAGAAAGTCATTCAGTGCAGCCTACGTGTAGTGCTGTAAAGAAAAGGAAACCAAC
CACCTGCATGCTGCAGAAGGTTCTTCTCAATGAATATAATGGCATCGATTTACCTGTAGAAAACCCTGCA
GATGGGACCAGGAGCCCAAGTCCTTGTAAATCCCTAGAAGCTCAGCCAGATCCTGACCTCGGTCCGGGCT
CTGGTTTCCCTGCCCCTACTGTTGAGTCCACACCTGATGTTTGTCCTTCATCACCTGCCCTGCAGACACC
CTCCCTTTCATCCGGTCAGCTGCCTCCTCTCTTGATCCCCACAGATCCCTCTTCCCCTCCACCCTGTCCC
CCGGTATTAACTGTTGCCACTCCGCCCCCTCCCCTCCTTCCTACCGTACCTCTTCCAGCCCCCTCTTCCA
GTGCATCTCCACACCCATGCCCCTCTCCACTCTCAAATGCCACCGCACAGTCCCCACTTCCAATTCTGTC
CCCAACAGTGTCCCCCTCTCCCTCTCCCATTCCTCCCGTGGAGCCCCTGATGTCTGCCGCCTCACCCGGG
CCTCCAACACTTTCTTCTTCCTCCTCTTCATCTTCCTCCTCCTCTTCGTTTTCTTCTTCATCTTCCTCCT
CTTCTCCTTCTCCACCTCCTCTCTCCGCAATATCATCTGTTGTTTCCTCTGGTGATAATCTGGAGGCTTC
TCTCCCCATGATATCTTTCAAACAGGAGGAATTAGAGAATGAAGGTCTGAAACCCAGGGAAGAGCCCCAG
TCTGCTGCTGAACAGGATGTTGTTGTTCAGGAAACATTCAACAAAAACTTTGTTTGCAACGTCTGTGAAT
CACCTTTTCTTTCCATTAAAGATCTAACCAAACATTTATCTATTCATGCTGAAGAATGGCCCTTCAAATG
TGAATTTTGTGTGCAGCTTTTTAAGGATAAAACGGACTTGTCAGAACATCGCTTTTTGCTTCATGGAGTT
GGGAATATCTTTGTGTGTTCTGTTTGTAAAAAAGAATTTGCTTTTTTGTGCAATTTGCAGCAGCACCAGC
GAGATCTCCACCCAGATAAGGTGTGCACACATCACGAGTTTGAAAGCGGGACTCTGAGGCCCCAGAACTT
TACAGATCCCAGCAAGGCCCATGTAGAGCATATGCAGAGCTTGCCAGAAGATCCTTTAGAAACTTCTAAA
GAAGAAGAGGAGTTAAATGATTCCTCTGAAGAGCTTTACACGACTATAAAAATAATGGCTTCTGGAATAA
AGACAAAAGATCCAGATGTTCGATTGGGCCTCAATCAGCATTACCCAAGCTTTAAACCACCTCCATTTCA
GTACCATCACCGTAACCCCATGGGGATTGGTGTGACAGCCACAAATTTCACTACACACAATATTCCACAG
ACTTTCACTACCGCCATTCGCTGCACAAAGTGTGGAAAAGGTGTCGACAATATGCCGGAGTTGCACAAAC
ATATCCTGGCTTGTGCTTCTGCAAGTGACAAGAAGAGGTACACGCCTAAGAAAAACCCAGTACCATTAAA
ACAAACTGTGCAACCCAAAAATGGCGTGGTGGTTTTAGATAACTCTGGGAAAAATGCCTTCCGACGAATG
GGACAGCCCAAAAGGCTTAACTTTAGTGTTGAGCTCAGCAAAATGTCGTCGAATAAGCTCAAATTAAATG
CATTGAAGAAAAAAAATCAGCTAGTACAGAAAGCAATTCTTCAGAAAAACAAATCTGCAAAGCAGAAGGC
CGACTTGAAAAATGCTTGTGAGTCATCCTCTCACATCTGCCCTTACTGTAATCGAGAGTTCACTTACATT
GGAAGCCTGAATAAACACGCCGCCTTCAGCTGTCCCAAAAAACCCCTTTCTCCTCCCAAAAAAAAAGTTT
CTCATTCATCTAAGAAAGGTGGACACTCATCACCTGCAAGTAGTGACAAAAACAGTAACAGCAACCACCG
CAGACGGACAGCGGATGCGGAGATTAAAATGCAAAGCATGCAGACTCCGTTGGGCAAGACCAGAGCCCGC
AGCTCAGGCCCCACCCAAGTCCCACTTCCCTCCTCATCCTTCAGGTCCAAGCAGAACGTCAAGTTTGCAG
CTTCGGTGAAATCCAAAAAACCAAGCTCCTCCTCTTTAAGGAACTCCAGCCCGATAAGAATGGCCAAAAT
AACTCATGTTGAGGGGAAAAAACCTAAAGCTGTGGCCAAGAATCATTCTGCTCAGCTTTCCAGCAAAACA
TCACGGAGCCTGCACGTGAGGGTACAGAAAAGCAAAGCTGTTTTACAAAGCAAATCCACCTTGGCGAGTA
AGAAAAGAACAGACCGGTTCAATATAAAATCTAGAGAGCGGAGTGGGGGGCCAGTCACCCGGAGCCTTCA
GCTGGCAGCTGCTGCTGACTTGAGTGAGAACAAGAGAGAGGACGGCAGCGCCAAGCAGGAGCTGAAGGAC
TTCAGCTACAGCCTCCGCTTGGCGTCCCGATGCTCTCCACCAGCGGCCCCGTACATCACCAGGCAGTATA
GGAAGGTCAAAGCTCCAGCTGCAGCCCAGTTCCAGGGACCATTCTTCAAAGAGTAGTAATGAACTAGTCC
GTAACTTGAAAGTATTTCGATTTCTTGGCTTTATATATCTTGTGGAAAGGACGAGACGTGTGATCCCAGC
ATGTACCT
