>Addgene plasmid #144331 | TFORF2279 | depositor partial sequence | sequence record 285109 | Barcode
GACGTGTGATCCCAGCATGTACCT
